>Addgene plasmid #81800 | pDONR223_IDH2_WT | addgene full sequence | sequence record 169158 | Addgene NGS Result
CTTTCCTGCGTTATCCCCTGATTCTGTGGATAACCGTATTACCGCCTTTGAGTGAGCTGATACCGCTCGC
CGCAGCCGAACGACCGAGCGCAGCGAGTCAGTGAGCGAGGAAGCGGAAGAGCGCCCAATACGCAAACCGC
CTCTCCCCGCGCGTTGGCCGATTCATTAATGCAGCTGGCACGACAGGTTTCCCGACTGGAAAGCGGGCAG
TGAGCGCAACGCAATTAATACGCGTACCGCTAGCCAGGAAGAGTTTGTAGAAACGCAAAAAGGCCATCCG
TCAGGATGGCCTTCTGCTTAGTTTGATGCCTGGCAGTTTATGGCGGGCGTCCTGCCCGCCACCCTCCGGG
CCGTTGCTTCACAACGTTCAAATCCGCTCCCGGCGGATTTGTCCTACTCAGGAGAGCGTTCACCGACAAA
CAACAGATAAAACGAAAGGCCCAGTCTTCCGACTGAGCCTTTCGTTTTATTTGATGCCTGGCAGTTCCCT
ACTCTCGCGTTAACGCTAGCATGGATGTTTTCCCAGTCACGACGTTGTAAAACGACGGCCAGTCTTAAGC
TCGGGCCCCAAATAATGATTTTATTTTGACTGATAGTGACCTGTTCGTTGCAACAAATTGATGAGCAATG
CTTTTTTATAATGCCAACTTTGTACAAAAAAGTTGGCATGGCCGGCTACCTGCGGGTCGTGCGCTCGCTC
TGCAGAGCCTCAGGCTCGCGGCCGGCCTGGGCGCCGGCGGCCCTGACAGCCCCCACCTCGCAAGAGCAGC
CGCGGCGCCACTATGCCGACAAAAGGATCAAGGTGGCGAAGCCCGTGGTGGAGATGGATGGTGATGAGAT
GACCCGTATTATCTGGCAGTTCATCAAGGAGAAGCTCATCCTGCCCCACGTGGACATCCAGCTAAAGTAT
TTTGACCTCGGGCTCCCAAACCGTGACCAGACTGATGACCAGGTCACCATTGACTCTGCACTGGCCACCC
AGAAGTACAGTGTGGCTGTCAAGTGTGCCACCATCACCCCTGATGAGGCCCGTGTGGAAGAGTTCAAGCT
GAAGAAGATGTGGAAAAGTCCCAATGGAACTATCCGGAACATCCTGGGGGGGACTGTCTTCCGGGAGCCC
ATCATCTGCAAAAACATCCCACGCCTAGTCCCTGGCTGGACCAAGCCCATCACCATTGGCAGGCACGCCC
ATGGCGACCAGTACAAGGCCACAGACTTTGTGGCAGACCGGGCCGGCACTTTCAAAATGGTCTTCACCCC
AAAAGATGGCAGTGGTGTCAAGGAGTGGGAAGTGTACAACTTCCCCGCAGGCGGCGTGGGCATGGGCATG
TACAACACCGACGAGTCCATCTCAGGTTTTGCGCACAGCTGCTTCCAGTATGCCATCCAGAAGAAATGGC
CGCTGTACATGAGCACCAAGAACACCATACTGAAAGCCTACGATGGGCGTTTCAAGGACATCTTCCAGGA
GATCTTTGACAAGCACTATAAGACCGACTTCGACAAGAATAAGATCTGGTATGAGCACCGGCTCATTGAT
GACATGGTGGCTCAGGTCCTCAAGTCTTCGGGTGGCTTTGTGTGGGCCTGCAAGAACTATGACGGAGATG
TGCAGTCAGACATCCTGGCCCAGGGCTTTGGCTCCCTTGGCCTGATGACGTCCGTCCTGGTCTGCCCTGA
TGGGAAGACGATTGAGGCTGAGGCCGCTCATGGGACCGTCACCCGCCACTATCGGGAGCACCAGAAGGGC
CGGCCCACCAGCACCAACCCCATCGCCAGCATCTTTGCCTGGACACGTGGCCTGGAGCACCGGGGGAAGC
TGGATGGGAACCAAGACCTCATCAGGTTTGCCCAGATGCTGGAGAAGGTGTGCGTGGAGACGGTGGAGAG
TGGAGCCATGACCAAGGACCTGGCGGGCTGCATTCACGGCCTCAGCAATGTGAAGCTGAACGAGCACTTC
CTGAACACCACGGACTTCCTCGACACCATCAAGAGCAACCTGGACAGAGCCCTGGGCAGGCAGTACCCAA
CTTTCTTGTACAAAGTTGGCATTATAAGAAAGCATTGCTTATCAATTTGTTGCAACGAACAGGTCACTAT
CAGTCAAAATAAAATCATTATTTGCCATCCAGCTGATATCCCCTATAGTGAGTCGTATTACATGGTCATA
GCTGTTTCCTGGCAGCTCTGGCCCGTGTCTCAAAATCTCTGATGTTACATTGCACAAGATAAAAATATAT
CATCATGCCTCCTCTAGACCAGCCAGGACAGAAATGCCTCGACTTCGCTGCTACCCAAGGTTGCCGGGTG
ACGCACACCGTGGAAACGGATGAAGGCACGAACCCAGTGGACATAAGCCTGTTCGGTTCGTAAGCTGTAA
TGCAAGTAGCGTATGCGCTCACGCAACTGGTCCAGAACCTTGACCGAACGCAGCGGTGGTAACGGCGCAG
TGGCGGTTTTCATGGCTTGTTATGACTGTTTTTTTGGGGTACAGTCTATGCCTCGGGCATCCAAGCAGCA
AGCGCGTTACGCCGTGGGTCGATGTTTGATGTTATGGAGCAGCAACGATGTTACGCAGCAGGGCAGTCGC
CCTAAAACAAAGTTAAACATTATGAGGGAAGCGGTGATCGCCGAAGTATCGACTCAACTATCAGAGGTAG
TTGGCGTCATCGAGCGCCATCTCGAACCGACGTTGCTGGCCGTACATTTGTACGGCTCCGCAGTGGATGG
CGGCCTGAAGCCACACAGTGATATTGATTTGCTGGTTACGGTGACCGTAAGGCTTGATGAAACAACGCGG
CGAGCTTTGATCAACGACCTTTTGGAAACTTCGGCTTCCCCTGGAGAGAGCGAGATTCTCCGCGCTGTAG
AAGTCACCATTGTTGTGCACGACGACATCATTCCGTGGCGTTATCCAGCTAAGCGCGAACTGCAATTTGG
AGAATGGCAGCGCAATGACATTCTTGCAGGTATCTTCGAGCCAGCCACGATCGACATTGATCTGGCTATC
TTGCTGACAAAAGCAAGAGAACATAGCGTTGCCTTGGTAGGTCCAGCGGCGGAGGAACTCTTTGATCCGG
TTCCTGAACAGGATCTATTTGAGGCGCTAAATGAAACCTTAACGCTATGGAACTCGCCGCCCGACTGGGC
TGGCGATGAGCGAAATGTAGTGCTTACGTTGTCCCGCATTTGGTACAGCGCAGTAACCGGCAAAATCGCG
CCGAAGGATGTCGCTGCCGACTGGGCAATGGAGCGCCTGCCGGCCCAGTATCAGCCCGTCATACTTGAAG
CTAGACAGGCTTATCTTGGACAAGAAGAAGATCGCTTGGCCTCGCGCGCAGATCAGTTGGAAGAATTTGT
CCACTACGTGAAAGGCGAGATCACCAAGGTAGTCGGCAAATAACCCTCGAGCCACCCATGACCAAAATCC
CTTAACGTGAGTTACGCGTCGTTCCACTGAGCGTCAGACCCCGTAGAAAAGATCAAAGGATCTTCTTGAG
ATCCTTTTTTTCTGCGCGTAATCTGCTGCTTGCAAACAAAAAAACCACCGCTACCAGCGGTGGTTTGTTT
GCCGGATCAAGAGCTACCAACTCTTTTTCCGAAGGTAACTGGCTTCAGCAGAGCGCAGATACCAAATACT
GTTCTTCTAGTGTAGCCGTAGTTAGGCCACCACTTCAAGAACTCTGTAGCACCGCCTACATACCTCGCTC
TGCTAATCCTGTTACCAGTGGCTGCTGCCAGTGGCGATAAGTCGTGTCTTACCGGGTTGGACTCAAGACG
ATAGTTACCGGATAAGGCGCAGCGGTCGGGCTGAACGGGGGGTTCGTGCACACAGCCCAGCTTGGAGCGA
ACGACCTACACCGAACTGAGATACCTACAGCGTGAGCTATGAGAAAGCGCCACGCTTCCCGAAGGGAGAA
AGGCGGACAGGTATCCGGTAAGCGGCAGGGTCGGAACAGGAGAGCGCACGAGGGAGCTTCCAGGGGGAAA
CGCCTGGTATCTTTATAGTCCTGTCGGGTTTCGCCACCTCTGACTTGAGCGTCGATTTTTGTGATGCTCG
TCAGGGGGGCGGAGCCTATGGAAAAACGCCAGCAACGCGGCCTTTTTACGGTTCCTGGCCTTTTGCTGGC
CTTTTGCTCACATGTT
Features (pLannotate 1.2.2; 12 found; start..end, strand, type, name):
    121..213     +  CDS            lacI (fragment): lac repressor; lacI; The lac repressor binds to the lac operator to inhibit transcription in E. coli. This inhibition can be relieved by adding lactose or isopropyl-β-D-thiogalactopyranoside (IPTG).
    268..295     -  terminator     rrnB T2 terminator: transcription terminator T2 from the E. coli rrnB gene
    427..470     +  terminator     rrnB T1 terminator: Escherichia coli rrnB; transcription terminator T1 from the E. coli rrnB gene
    517..553     -  CDS            lacZα (fragment): LacZα fragment of β-galactosidase; lacZ fragment
    570..665     +  protein_bind   attL3: mutant version of attL; recombination site for the Gateway® LR reaction LR Clonase™
    668..2023    +  CDS            IDH2: IDHP_HUMAN - Experimental evidence at protein level: Swiss-Prot protein existence level 1. Plays a role in intermediary metabolism and energy production. It may tightly associate or interact with the pyruvate dehydrogenase complex. From Homo sapiens (Human).
   2025..2124    -  protein_bind   attL2: mutant version of attL; recombination site for the Gateway® LR reaction LR Clonase™
   2142..2160    -  promoter       T7 promoter: promoter for bacteriophage T7 RNA polymerase
   2350..2373    +  promoter       Pc promoter (fragment): intI1 (promoter lies within the coding sequence); class 1 integron promoter
   2549..2605    +  CDS            GmR (fragment): gentamycin acetyltransferase; aacC1; confers resistance to gentamycin
   2612..3403    +  CDS            SmR: aminoglycoside adenylyltransferase (Murphy, 1985); aadA; confers resistance to spectinomycin and streptomycin
   3496..4084    +  rep_origin     ori: high-copy-number ColE1/pMB1/pBR322/pUC origin of replication
