[The description below was written by a language model from this plasmid's Addgene catalogue record and pLannotate feature annotations shown in this document.]
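Description:
pDONR223_IDH2_WT is a Gateway entry clone built on the Invitrogen pDONR223 backbone and carrying the wild-type human IDH2 open reading frame (the mitochondrial NADP-dependent isocitrate dehydrogenase, corresponding to the NM_002168.3 transcript). It belongs to the Target Accelerator Plasmid Collection, a set of cancer-gene clones assembled for systematic functional testing of wild-type and variant alleles. The sequenced plasmid is about 4.1 kb. It is maintained in E. coli at high copy through a ColE1/pUC-type origin. Selection is with spectinomycin, conferred by the aadA aminoglycoside adenylyltransferase gene (annotated SmR). This gene lies downstream of a class 1 integron Pc promoter fragment and a short remnant of a gentamicin resistance gene.

The IDH2 coding sequence is flanked by two attL recombination sites. The automated annotation labels the upstream site attL3 and the downstream one attL2. An LR Clonase reaction can move the ORF directionally into any compatible attR-containing destination vector. The record lists no promoter for the insert, so this plasmid is a shuttle and archival clone rather than an expression construct. rrnB T1 and T2 terminators sit upstream of the cassette and insulate it from read-through transcription. A T7 promoter lies just outside the downstream att site, facing back toward the insert, and short lacI and lacZα fragments are backbone remnants. M13 primer sites on either side allow the insert to be sequenced. The clone is in the "open" configuration, with no stop codon immediately after the insert. After transfer, IDH2 can therefore be read through into a C-terminal tag or fusion partner supplied by the destination vector. Typical use is to generate expression constructs for wild-type IDH2, for example as a reference alongside mutant alleles.
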