Addgene plasmid #81800: pDONR223_IDH2_WT
Purpose: Gateway Donor vector containing IDH2 , part of the Target Accelerator Plasmid Collection.
Depositing lab: Jesse Boehm & William Hahn & David Root. Depositing organization: Broad Institute. Publication: Systematic Functional Interrogation of Rare Cancer Variants Identifies Oncogenic Alleles. Kim E, Ilic N, Shrestha Y, Zou L, Kamburov A, Zhu C, Yang X, Lubonja R, Tran N, Nguyen C, Lawrence MS, Piccioni F, Bagul M, Doench JG, Chouinard CR, Wu X, Hogstrom L, Natoli T, Tamayo P, Horn H, Corsello SM, Lage K, Root DE, Subramanian A, Golub TR, Getz G, Boehm JS, Hahn WC. Cancer Discov. 2016 Jul;6(7):714-26. doi: 10.1158/2159-8290.CD-16-0160. Epub 2016 May 4. PubMed 27147599.
Backbone
  Vector backbone: pDONR223
  Backbone manufacturer: Invitrogen
  Backbone size w/o insert (bp): 2790
  Vector type: Gateway Entry vector
Growth in bacteria
  Bacterial resistance: Spectinomycin, 50 μg/mL
  Growth temperature: 37°C
  Growth strain: DH5alpha
  Copy number: High Copy
Gene/Insert
  Gene/Insert name: IDH2 (alt name: NM_002168.3)
  Species: H. sapiens (human)
  Mutation: WT
  Entrez Gene: IDH2 (a.k.a. D2HGA2, ICD-M, IDH, IDH-2, IDHM, IDP, IDPM, mNADP-IDH)
  Promoter: None
  Cloning method: Gateway Cloning
  Sequencing primers: 5′ M13pUC-fwd; 3′ M13-Rev
Terms and licenses: Academic/Nonprofit Terms; Industry Terms: Not Available to Industry
Depositor comments: Open state: NO stop codon immediately follows insert
How to cite: pDONR223_IDH2_WT was a gift from Jesse Boehm & William Hahn & David Root (Addgene plasmid # 81800 ; http://n2t.net/addgene:81800 ; RRID:Addgene_81800)
