>Addgene plasmid #81800 | pDONR223_IDH2_WT | depositor partial sequence | sequence record 155119 | Insert sequence
ATGGCCGGCTACCTGCGGGTCGTGCGCTCGCTCTGCAGAGCCTCAGGCTCGCGGCCGGCCTGGGCGCCGG
CGGCCCTGACAGCCCCCACCTCGCAAGAGCAGCCGCGGCGCCACTATGCCGACAAAAGGATCAAGGTGGC
GAAGCCCGTGGTGGAGATGGATGGTGATGAGATGACCCGTATTATCTGGCAGTTCATCAAGGAGAAGCTC
ATCCTGCCCCACGTGGACATCCAGCTAAAGTATTTTGACCTCGGGCTCCCAAACCGTGACCAGACTGATG
ACCAGGTCACCATTGACTCTGCACTGGCCACCCAGAAGTACAGTGTGGCTGTCAAGTGTGCCACCATCAC
CCCTGATGAGGCCCGTGTGGAAGAGTTCAAGCTGAAGAAGATGTGGAAAAGTCCCAATGGAACTATCCGG
AACATCCTGGGGGGGACTGTCTTCCGGGAGCCCATCATCTGCAAAAACATCCCACGCCTAGTCCCTGGCT
GGACCAAGCCCATCACCATTGGCAGGCACGCCCATGGCGACCAGTACAAGGCCACAGACTTTGTGGCAGA
CCGGGCCGGCACTTTCAAAATGGTCTTCACCCCAAAAGATGGCAGTGGTGTCAAGGAGTGGGAAGTGTAC
AACTTCCCCGCAGGCGGCGTGGGCATGGGCATGTACAACACCGACGAGTCCATCTCAGGTTTTGCGCACA
GCTGCTTCCAGTATGCCATCCAGAAGAAATGGCCGCTGTACATGAGCACCAAGAACACCATACTGAAAGC
CTACGATGGGCGTTTCAAGGACATCTTCCAGGAGATCTTTGACAAGCACTATAAGACCGACTTCGACAAG
AATAAGATCTGGTATGAGCACCGGCTCATTGATGACATGGTGGCTCAGGTCCTCAAGTCTTCGGGTGGCT
TTGTGTGGGCCTGCAAGAACTATGACGGAGATGTGCAGTCAGACATCCTGGCCCAGGGCTTTGGCTCCCT
TGGCCTGATGACGTCCGTCCTGGTCTGCCCTGATGGGAAGACGATTGAGGCTGAGGCCGCTCATGGGACC
GTCACCCGCCACTATCGGGAGCACCAGAAGGGCCGGCCCACCAGCACCAACCCCATCGCCAGCATCTTTG
CCTGGACACGTGGCCTGGAGCACCGGGGGAAGCTGGATGGGAACCAAGACCTCATCAGGTTTGCCCAGAT
GCTGGAGAAGGTGTGCGTGGAGACGGTGGAGAGTGGAGCCATGACCAAGGACCTGGCGGGCTGCATTCAC
GGCCTCAGCAATGTGAAGCTGAACGAGCACTTCCTGAACACCACGGACTTCCTCGACACCATCAAGAGCA
ACCTGGACAGAGCCCTGGGCAGGCAG
