>Addgene plasmid #81800 | pDONR223_IDH2_WT | addgene partial sequence | sequence record 160613 | M13-F20 5'-TGTAAAACGACGGCCAGT-3'
TTGCAACAAATTGATGAGCAATGCTTTTTTATAATGCCAACTTTGTACAAAAAAGTTGGCATGGCCGGCT
ACCTGCGGGTCGTGCGCTCGCTCTGCAGAGCCTCAGGCTCGCGGCCGGCCTGGGCGCCGGCGGCCCTGAC
AGCCCCCACCTCGCAAGAGCAGCCGCGGCGCCACTATGCCGACAAAAGGATCAAGGTGGCGAAGCCCGTG
GTGGAGATGGATGGTGATGAGATGACCCGTATTATCTGGCAGTTCATCAAGGAGAAGCTCATCCTGCCCC
ACGTGGACATCCAGCTAAAGTATTTTGACCTCGGGCTCCCAAACCGTGACCAGACTGATGACCAGGTCAC
CATTGACTCTGCACTGGCCACCCAGAAGTACAGTGTGGCTGTCAAGTGTGCCACCATCACCCCTGATGAG
GCCCGTGTGGAAGAGTTCAAGCTGAAGAAGATGTGGAAAAGTCCCAATGGAACTATCCGGAACATCCTGG
GGGGGACTGTCTTCCGGGAGCCCATCATCTGCAAAAACATCCCACGCCTAGTCCCTGGCTGGACCAAGCC
CATCACCATTGGCAGGCACGCCCATGGCGACCAGTACAAGGCCACAGACTTTGTGGCAGACCGGGCCGGC
ACTTTCAAAATGGTCTTCACCCCAAAAGATGGCAGTGGTGTCAAGGAGTGGGAAGTGTACAACTTCCCCG
CAGGCGGCGTGGGCATGGGCATGTACAACACCGACGAGTCCATCTCAGGTTTTGCGCACAGCTGCTTCCA
GTATGCCATCCAGAAGAAATGGCCGCTGTACATGAGCACCAAGAACACCATACTGAAAGCCTACGATGGG
CGTTTCAAGGACATCTTCCAGGAGATCTTTGACAAGCACTATAAGACCGACTTCGACAAGAATAAGATCT
GGTATGAGCACCGGCTCATTGATGACATGGTGGCTCAGGTCCTCAAGTCTTCGGGTGGCTTTGTGTGGGC
CTGCAAGAACTAT
